>Addgene plasmid #180354 | pTRIP TRE BI_GFP11-14-SEPT7 Gmut1_GFP10-14-SEPT7 Gmut1 | addgene full sequence | sequence record 357925 | Addgene NGS Result
TTGGCTGATACGCGTACGTCGGCAGTGAAAAAAATGCTTTATTTGTGAAATTTGTGATGCTATTGCTTTA
TTTGTAACCATTATAAGCTGCAATAAACAAGTTAACAACAACAATTGCATTCATTTTATGTTTCAGGTTC
AGGGGGAGGTGTGGGAGGTTTTTTAAAGCAAGTAAAACCTCTACAAATGTGGTATGGCTGATTATGATCC
TCTAGATTAAAAGATCTTCCCTTTCTTCTTGTTCTTTTCCAAGGTTCTTGAAGAGTTCTGTTGTTCTAAA
ATACGTTGTTGAGCTTCCCAGTTTGCTTTCTCATCCTCGAACTGACGACGTTTTTCCTCCAATTCTTTGT
GCTGTGCTTCCAAATTCTTTTTCATTTGCTCATGGCGCCGCTGGAGCTCAGCTTCAGAGTCCTTCAGTTT
TTGAACTTTTTCTTTGACCTTCATCTCAAACACCTGCTCCATCTCCATCTCCATCTTCTTCATTTTAGCT
ACATGCTCCCTTCTTTCTTCTTCCATTTGTGCCAGAGGGCTCTTAGTCAGCTGCCCTTTATTCTTGTTGT
TATCAACTCCATTATAAGTCACAGCTGCAAGTTTTCTGCTTCTGTAGTTCTCATAGTGGACATTATTAGT
AACATCTTTCAAGTCCTGCATGTGTGTTCTTATCAACATATTTCTTAGGATTGTAAAATCACAATCTTCA
CCATTTTCAACTTCAGCAACACCCGCAGGATACTGCCTTCCTCTGACCCTTTTGCCATTAACTTCAATGA
TAGTATTACTACCTACCACAGCAAGAGGTAAACGGTCCTTTATCTTTTTAACAAGTTTATTTTCTTCTTC
ATCATCTGTTTCTGGAAATTCGTATATTTTAATTTTATGTTCTTGGATTTCTTTCATTATCTGTTTTTTA
AACTGTTGGCATTCCTCTGGTGTGAGTGTGTCTGCTTTGGCAATAAGTGGGATGATATTCACTTTTTCAT
GCAAACGCTTCATAAACTCAATATCCAATGGTTTAAGTCCATGTCCTGAAGGAGCAATGAAGTATAAACA
ACACTGCACCCTGTTATCAGGCATCTGACGTCTGTTCACTCGTGATTCTGCATTTAGGTAGTCCTCAAAT
TTACTATCAATGTAGTCGATAACAGGCTGCCAGCAATTACTATTATCCACTGCATCTCCAAATCCTGGGG
TATCAACTATTGTGAGCAGCAACTGAACACCACCTTCTTTGATTAAAACTTTGGATTGTTCCACCTGTAC
AGTCTTTTTAATTCTATGAGAAGGACCTGGATACTCTGGAGAATACAAATCTGTGAGGAATAATGAGTTG
ATTAATGTCGACTTTCCCAATCCAGATTCACCCACTACCATAAGCGTGAATTCAAAACCTCTCTTCACCG
ATTTTCTGTATACTTGATTTGGGAGATTGGCAAATCCCACATAGCCTTCAAGGTTCTTCTGTTGAGCTAC
CATGGTGCTGCTGTTGACGCTCCTCTCCTCAGCAGCAGCGGATCTCGCACTGACCGACATTCCGGAGGAC
CCACCACCTCCAGAGCCACCGCCACCATCGATGGAGGCGTCGGTGATGCCGGCGGCGGTCACGTACTCCA
GCAGCACCATGTGGTCGCGCTTCTCCATCATATGACCGGTGAATTCTCCAGGCGATCTGACGGTTCACTA
AACGAGCTCTGCTTATATAGGCCTCCCACCGTACACGCCACCTCGACATACTCGAGTTTACTCCCTATCA
GTGATAGAGAACGTATGTCGAGTTTACTCCCTATCAGTGATAGAGAACGATGTCGAGTTTACTCCCTATC
AGTGATAGAGAACGTATGTCGAGTTTACTCCCTATCAGTGATAGAGAACGTATGTCGAGTTTACTCCCTA
TCAGTGATAGAGAACGTATGTCGAGTTTATCCCTATCAGTGATAGAGAACGTATGTCGAGTTTACTCCCT
ATCAGTGATAGAGAACGTATGTCGAGGTAGGCGTGTACGGTGGGAGGCCTATATAAGCAGAGCTCGTTTA
GTGAACCGTCAGATCGCCTGGAGATTTCGAGCTCGGTACCGCGGATGGGCGACCTGCCCGACGACCACTA
CCTGTCCACCCAGACCATCCTGAGCAAGGACCTGAACATCGATGGTGGCGGTGGCTCTGGAGGTGGTGGG
TCCTCCGGAATGTCGGTCAGTGCGAGATCCGCTGCTGCTGAGGAGAGGAGCGTCAACAGCAGCACCATGG
TAGCTCAACAGAAGAACCTTGAAGGCTATGTGGGATTTGCCAATCTCCCAAATCAAGTATACAGAAAATC
GGTGAAGAGAGGTTTTGAATTCACGCTTATGGTAGTGGGTGAATCTGGATTGGGAAAGTCGACATTAATC
AACTCATTATTCCTCACAGATTTGTATTCTCCAGAGTATCCAGGTCCTTCTCATAGAATTAAAAAGACTG
TACAGGTGGAACAATCCAAAGTTTTAATCAAAGAAGGTGGTGTTCAGTTGCTGCTCACAATAGTTGATAC
CCCAGGATTTGGAGATGCAGTGGATAATAGTAATTGCTGGCAGCCTGTTATCGACTACATTGATAGTAAA
TTTGAGGACTACCTAAATGCAGAATCACGAGTGAACAGACGTCAGATGCCTGATAACAGGGTGCAGTGTT
GTTTATACTTCATTGCTCCTTCAGGACATGGACTTAAACCATTGGATATTGAGTTTATGAAGCGTTTGCA
TGAAAAAGTGAATATCATCCCACTTATTGCCAAAGCAGACACACTCACACCAGAGGAATGCCAACAGTTT
AAAAAACAGATAATGAAAGAAATCCAAGAACATAAAATTAAAATATACGAATTTCCAGAAACAGATGATG
AAGAAGAAAATAAACTTGTTAAAAAGATAAAGGACCGTTTACCTCTTGCTGTGGTAGGTAGTAATACTAT
CATTGAAGTTAATGGCAAAAGGGTCAGAGGAAGGCAGTATCCTGCGGGTGTTGCTGAAGTTGAAAATGGT
GAAGATTGTGATTTTACAATCCTAAGAAATATGTTGATAAGAACACACATGCAGGACTTGAAAGATGTTA
CTAATAATGTCCACTATGAGAACTACAGAAGCAGAAAACTTGCAGCTGTGACTTATAATGGAGTTGATAA
CAACAAGAATAAAGGGCAGCTGACTAAGAGCCCTCTGGCACAAATGGAAGAAGAAAGAAGGGAGCATGTA
GCTAAAATGAAGAAGATGGAGATGGAGATGGAGCAGGTGTTTGAGATGAAGGTCAAAGAAAAAGTTCAAA
AACTGAAGGACTCTGAAGCTGAGCTCCAGCGGCGCCATGAGCAAATGAAAAAGAATTTGGAAGCACAGCA
CAAAGAATTGGAGGAAAAACGTCGTCAGTTCGAGGATGAGAAAGCAAACTGGGAAGCTCAACAACGTATT
TTAGAACAACAGAACTCTTCAAGAACCTTGGAAAAGAACAAGAAGAAAGGGAAGATCTTTTAAGCTAGCT
AATAGTTCCGCCCCTCTCCCTCCCCCCTAACGTTACTGGCCGAAGCCGCTTGGAATAAGGCCGGTGTGCG
TTTGTCTATATGTTATTTTCCACCATATTGCCGTCTTTTGGCAATGTGAGGGCCCGGAAACCTGGCCCTG
TCTTCTTGACGAGCATTCCTAGGGGTCTTTCCCCTCTCGCCAAAGGAATGCAAGGTCTGTTGAATGTCGT
GAAGGAAGCAGTTCCTCTGGAAGCTTCTTGAAGACAAACAACGTCTGTAGCGACCCTTTGCAGGCAGCGG
AACCCCCCACCTGGCGACAGGTGCCTCTGCGGCCAAAAGCCACGTGTATAAGATACACCTGCAAAGGCGG
CACAACCCCAGTGCCACGTTGTGAGTTGGATAGTTGTGGAAAGAGTCAAATGGCTCTCCTCAAGCGTATT
CAACAAGGGGCTGAAGGATGCCCAGAAGGTACCCCATTGTATGGGATCTGATCTGGGGCCTCGGTGCACA
TGCTTTACATGTGTTTAGTCGAGGTTAAAAAAACGTCTAGGCCCCCCGAACCACGGGGACGTGGTTTTCC
TTTGAAAAACACGATGCAAGCATGAGCGAGCTGATTAAGGAGAACATGCACATGAAGCTGTACATGGAGG
GCACCGTGGACAACCATCACTTCAAGTGCACATCCGAGGGCGAAGGCAAGCCCTACGAGGGCACCCAGAC
CATGAGAATCAAGGTGGTCGAGGGCGGCCCTCTCCCCTTCGCCTTCGACATCCTGGCTACTAGCTTCCTC
TACGGCAGCAAGACCTTCATCAACCACACCCAGGGCATCCCCGACTTCTTCAAGCAGTCCTTCCCTGAGG
GCTTCACATGGGAGAGAGTCACCACATACGAAGACGGGGGCGTGCTGACCGCTACCCAGGACACCAGCCT
CCAGGACGGCTGCCTCATCTACAACGTCAAGATCAGAGGGGTGAACTTCACATCCAACGGCCCTGTGATG
CAGAAGAAAACACTCGGCTGGGAGGCCTTCACCGAGACGCTGTACCCCGCTGACGGCGGCCTGGAAGGCA
GAAACGACATGGCCCTGAAGCTCGTGGGCGGGAGCCATCTGATCGCAAACATCAAGACCACATATAGATC
CAAGAAACCCGCTAAGAACCTCAAGATGCCTGGCGTCTACTATGTGGACTACAGACTGGAAAGAATCAAG
GAGGCCAACAACGAGACCTACGTCGAGCAGCACGAGGTGGCAGTGGCCAGATACTGCGACCTCCCTAGCA
AACTGGGGCACAAGCTTAATTAAGGATCCAGCGGCCGCTCGAGACCTAGAAAAACATGGAGCAATCACAA
GTAGCAATACAGCAGCTACCAATGCTGATTGTGCCTGGCTAGAAGCACAAGAGGAGGAGGAGGTGGGTTT
TCCAGTCACACCTCAGGTACCTTTAAGACCAATGACTTACAAGGCAGCTGTAGATCTTAGCCACTTTTTA
AAAGAAAAGGGGGGACTGGAAGGGCTAATTCACTCCCAACGAAGACAAAATCGTCGAGAGATGCTGCATA
TAAGCAGCTGCTTTTTGCTTGTACTGGGTCTCTCTGGTTAGACCAGATCTGAGCCTGGGAGCTCTCTGGC
TAACTAGGGAACCCACTGCTTAAGCCTCAATAAAGCTTGCCTTGAGTGCTTCAAGTAGTGTGTGCCCGTC
TGTTGTGTGACTCTGGTAACTAGAGATCCCTCAGACCCTTTTAGTCAGTGTGGAAAATCTCTAGCAGTAG
TAGTTCATGTCATCTTATTATTCAGTATTTATAACTTGCAAAGAAATGAATATCAGAGAGTGAGAGGCCT
TGACATTATAATAGATTTAGCAGGAATTGAACTAGGAGTGGAGCACACAGGCAAAGCTGCAGAAGTACTT
GGAAGAAGCCACCAGAGATACTCACGATTCTGCACATACCTGGCTAATCCCAGATCCTAAGGATTACATT
AAGTTTACTAACATTTATATAATGATTTATAGTTTAAAGTATAAACTTATCTAATTTACTATTCTGACAG
ATATTAATTAATCCTCAAATATCATAAGAGATGATTACTATTATCCCCATTTAACACAAGAGGAAACTGA
GAGGGAAAGATGTTGAAGTAATTTTCCCACAATTACAGCATCCGTTAGTTACGACTCTATGATCTTCTGA
CACAAATTCCATTTACTCCTCACCCTATGACTCAGTCGAATATATCAAAGTTATGGACATTATGCTAAGT
AACAAATTACCCTTTTATATAGTAAATACTGAGTAGATTGAGAGAAGAAATTGTTTGCAAACCTGAATAG
CTTCAAGAAGAAGAGAAGTGAGGATAAGAATAACAGTTGTCATTTAACAAGTTTTAACAAGTAACTTGGT
TAGAAAGGGATTCAAATGCATAAAGCAAGGGATAAATTTTTCTGGCAACAAGACTATACAATATAACCTT
AAATATGACTTCAAATAATTGTTGGAACTTGATAAAACTAATTAAATATTATTGAAGATTATCAATATTA
TAAATGTAATTTACTTTTAAAAAGGGAACATAGAAATGTGTATCATTAGAGTAGAAAACAATCCTTATTA
TCACAATTTGTCAAAACAAGTTTGTTATTAACACAAGTAGAATACTGCATTCAATTAAGTTGACTGCAGA
TTTTGTGTTTTGTTAAAATTAGAAAGAGATAACAACAATTTGAATTATTGAAAGTAACATGTAAATAGTT
CTACATACGTTCTTTTGACATCTTGTTCAATCATTGATCGAAGTTCTTTATCTTGGAAGAATTTGTTCCA
AAGACTCTGAAATAAGGAAAACAATCTATTATATAGTCTCACACCTTTGTTTTACTTTTAGTGATTTCAA
TTTAATAATGTAAATGGTTAAAATTTATTCTTCTCTGAGATCATTTCACATTGCAGATAGAAAACCTGAG
ACTGGGGTAATTTTTATTAAAATCTAATTTAATCTCAGAAACACATCTTTATTCTAACATCAATTTTTCC
AGTTTGATATTATCATATAAAGTCAGCCTTCCTCATCTGCAGGTTCCACAACAAAAATCCAACCAACTGT
GGATCAAAAATATTGGGAAAAAATTAAAAATAGCAATACAACAATAAAAAAATACAAATCAGAAAAACAG
CACAGTATAACAACTTTATTTAGCATTTACAATCTATTAGGTATTATAAGTAATCTAGCCAGATCCTCTA
CGCCGGACGCATCGTGGCCGGCATCACCGGCGCCACAGGTGCGGTTGCTGGCGCCTATATCGCCGACATC
ACCGATGGGGAAGATCGGGCTCGCCACTTCGGGCTCATGAGCGCTTGTTTCGGCGTGGGTATGGTGGCAG
GCCCCGTGGCCGGGGGACTGTTGGGCGCCATCTCCTTGCATGCACCATTCCTTGCGGCGGCGGTGCTCAA
CGGCCTCAACCTACTACTGGGCTGCTTCCTAATGCAGGAGTCGCATAAGGGAGAGCGTCGAATGGTGCAC
TCTCAGTACAATCTGCTCTGATGCCGCATAGTTAAGCCAGCCCCGACACCCGCCAACACCCGCTGACGCG
CCCTGACGGGCTTGTCTGCTCCCGGCATCCGCTTACAGACAAGCTGTGACCGTCTCCGGGAGCTGCATGT
GTCAGAGGTTTTCACCGTCATCACCGAAACGCGCGAGACGAAAGGGCCTCGTGATACGCCTATTTTTATA
GGTTAATGTCATGATAATAATGGTTTCTTAGACGTCAGGTGGCACTTTTCGGGGAAATGTGCGCGGAACC
CCTATTTGTTTATTTTTCTAAATACATTCAAATATGTATCCGCTCATGAGACAATAACCCTGATAAATGC
TTCAATAATATTGAAAAAGGAAGAGTATGAGTATTCAACATTTCCGTGTCGCCCTTATTCCCTTTTTTGC
GGCATTTTGCCTTCCTGTTTTTGCTCACCCAGAAACGCTGGTGAAAGTAAAAGATGCTGAAGATCAGTTG
GGTGCACGAGTGGGTTACATCGAACTGGATCTCAACAGCGGTAAGATCCTTGAGAGTTTTCGCCCCGAAG
AACGTTTTCCAATGATGAGCACTTTTAAAGTTCTGCTATGTGGCGCGGTATTATCCCGTATTGACGCCGG
GCAAGAGCAACTCGGTCGCCGCATACACTATTCTCAGAATGACTTGGTTGAGTACTCACCAGTCACAGAA
AAGCATCTTACGGATGGCATGACAGTAAGAGAATTATGCAGTGCTGCCATAACCATGAGTGATAACACTG
CGGCCAACTTACTTCTGACAACGATCGGAGGACCGAAGGAGCTAACCGCTTTTTTGCACAACATGGGGGA
TCATGTAACTCGCCTTGATCGTTGGGAACCGGAGCTGAATGAAGCCATACCAAACGACGAGCGTGACACC
ACGATGCCTGTAGCAATGGCAACAACGTTGCGCAAACTATTAACTGGCGAACTACTTACTCTAGCTTCCC
GGCAACAATTAATAGACTGGATGGAGGCGGATAAAGTTGCAGGACCACTTCTGCGCTCGGCCCTTCCGGC
TGGCTGGTTTATTGCTGATAAATCTGGAGCCGGTGAGCGTGGGTCTCGCGGTATCATTGCAGCACTGGGG
CCAGATGGTAAGCCCTCCCGTATCGTAGTTATCTACACGACGGGGAGTCAGGCAACTATGGATGAACGAA
ATAGACAGATCGCTGAGATAGGTGCCTCACTGATTAAGCATTGGTAACTGTCAGACCAAGTTTACTCATA
TATACTTTAGATTGATTTAAAACTTCATTTTTAATTTAAAAGGATCTAGGTGAAGATCCTTTTTGATAAT
CTCATGACCAAAATCCCTTAACGTGAGTTTTCGTTCCACTGAGCGTCAGACCCCGTAGAAAAGATCAAAG
GATCTTCTTGAGATCCTTTTTTTCTGCGCGTAATCTGCTGCTTGCAAACAAAAAAACCACCGCTACCAGC
GGTGGTTTGTTTGCCGGATCAAGAGCTACCAACTCTTTTTCCGAAGGTAACTGGCTTCAGCAGAGCGCAG
ATACCAAATACTGTTCTTCTAGTGTAGCCGTAGTTAGGCCACCACTTCAAGAACTCTGTAGCACCGCCTA
CATACCTCGCTCTGCTAATCCTGTTACCAGTGGCTGCTGCCAGTGGCGATAAGTCGTGTCTTACCGGGTT
GGACTCAAGACGATAGTTACCGGATAAGGCGCAGCGGTCGGGCTGAACGGGGGGTTCGTGCACACAGCCC
AGCTTGGAGCGAACGACCTACACCGAACTGAGATACCTACAGCGTGAGCTATGAGAAAGCGCCACGCTTC
CCGAAGGGAGAAAGGCGGACAGGTATCCGGTAAGCGGCAGGGTCGGAACAGGAGAGCGCACGAGGGAGCT
TCCAGGGGGAAACGCCTGGTATCTTTATAGTCCTGTCGGGTTTCGCCACCTCTGACTTGAGCGTCGATTT
TTGTGATGCTCGTCAGGGGGGCGGAGCCTATGGAAAAACGCCAGCAACGCGGCCTTTTTACGGTTCCTGG
CCTTTTGCTGGCCTTTTGCTCACATGTTCTTTCCTGCGTTATCCCCTGATTCTGTGGATAACCGTATTAC
CGCCTTTGAGTGAGCTGATACCGCTCGCCGCAGCCGAACGACCGAGCGCAGCGAGTCAGTGAGCGAGGAA
GCGGAAGAGCGCCCAATACGCAAACCGCCTCTCCCCGCGCGTTGGCCGATTCATTAATGCAGCTGTGGAA
TGTGTGTCAGTTAGGGTGTGGAAAGTCCCCAGGCTCCCCAGCAGGCAGAAGTATGCAAAGCATGCATCTC
AATTAGTCAGCAACCAGGTGTGGAAAGTCCCCAGGCTCCCCAGCAGGCAGAAGTATGCAAAGCATGCATC
TCAATTAGTCAGCAACCATAGTCCCGCCCCTAACTCCGCCCATCCCGCCCCTAACTCCGCCCAGTTCCGC
CCATTCTCCGCCCCATGGCTGACTAATTTTTTTTATTTATGCAGAGGCCGAGGCCGCCTCGGCCTCTGAG
CTATTCCAGAAGTAGTGAGGAGGCTTTTTTGGAGGCCTAGGCTTTTGCAAAAAGCTTGGACACAAGACAG
GCTTGCGAGATATGTTTGAGAATACCACTTTATCCCGCGTCAGGGAGAGGCAGTGCGTAAAAAGACGCGG
ACTCATGTGAAATACTGGTTTTTAGTGCGCCAGATCTCTATAATCTCGCGCAACCTATTTTCCCCTCGAA
CACTTTTTAAGCCGTAGATAAACAGGCTGGGACACTTCACATGAGCGAAAAATACATCGTCACCTGGGAC
ATGTTGCAGATCCATGCACGTAAACTCGCAAGCCGACTGATGCCTTCTGAACAATGGAAAGGCATTATTG
CCGTAAGCCGTGGCGGTCTGTACCGGGTGCGTTACTGGCGCGTGAACTGGGTATTCGTCATGTCGATACC
GTTTGTATTTCCAGCTACGATCACGACAACCAGCGCGAGCTTAAAGTGCTGAAACGCGCAGAAGGCGATG
GCGAAGGCTTCATCGTTATTGATGACCTGGTGGATACCGGTGGTACTGCGGTTGCGATTCGTGAAATGTA
TCCAAAAGCGCACTTTGTCACCATCTTCGCAAAACCGGCTGGTCGTCCGCTGGTTGATGACTATGTTGTT
GATATCCCGCAAGATACCTGGATTGAACAGCCGTGGGATATGGGCGTCGTATTCGTCCCGCCAATCTCCG
GTCGCTAATCTTTTCAACGCCTGGCACTGCCGGGCGTTGTTCTTTTTAACTTCAGGCGGGTTACAATAGT
TTCCAGTAAGTATTCTGGAGGCTGCATCCATGACACAGGCAAACCTGAGCGAAACCCTGTTCAAACCCCG
CTTTAAACATCCTGAAACCTCGACGCTAGTCCGCCGCTTTAATCACGGCGCACAACCGCCTGTGCAGTCG
GCCCTTGATGGTAAAACCATCCCTCACTGGTATCGCATGATTAACCGTCTGATGTGGATCTGGCGCGGCA
TTGACCCACGCGAAATCCTCGACGTCCAGGCACGTATTGTGATGAGCGATGCCGAACGTACCGACGATGA
TTTATACGATACGGTGATTGGCTACCGTGGCGGCAACTGGATTTATGAGTGGGCCCCGGATCTTTGTGAA
GGAACCTTACTTCTGTGGTGTGACATAATTGGACAAACTACCTACAGAGATTTAAAGCTCTAAGGTAAAT
ATAAAATTTTTAAGTGTATAATGTGTTAAACTACTGATTCTAATTGTTTGTGTATTTTAGATTCCAACCT
ATGGAACTGATGAATGGGAGCAGTGGTGGAATGCCTTTAATGAGGAAAACCTGTTTTGCTCAGAAGAAAT
GCCATCTAGTGATGATGAGGCTACTGCTGACTCTCAACATTCTACTCCTCCAAAAAAGAAGAGAAAGGTA
GAAGACCCCAAGGACTTTCCTTCAGAATTGCTAAGTTTTTTGAGTCATGCTGTGTTTAGTAATAGAACTC
TTGCTTGCTTTGCTATTTACACCACAAAGGAAAAAGCTGCACTGCTATACAAGAAAATTATGGAAAAATA
TTCTGTAACCTTTATAAGTAGGCATAACAGTTATAATCATAACATACTGTTTTTTCTTACTCCACACAGG
CATAGAGTGTCTGCTATTAATAACTATGCTCAAAAATTGTGTACCTTTAGCTTTTTAATTTGTAAAGGGG
TTAATAAGGAATATTTGATGTATAGTGCCTTGACTAGAGATCATAATCAGCCATACCACATTTGTAGAGG
TTTTACTTGCTTTAAAAAACCTCCCACACCTCCCCCTGAACCTGAAACATAAAATGAATGCAATTGTTGT
TGTTAACTTGTTTATTGCAGCTTATAATGGTTACAAATAAAGCAATAGCATCACAAATTTCACAAATAAA
GCATTTTTTTCACTGCATTCTAGTTGTGGTTTGTCCAAACTCATCAATGTATCTTATCATGTCTGGATCA
ACTGGATAACTCAAGCTAACCAAAATCATCCCAAACTTCCCACCCCATACCCTATTACCACTGCCAATTA
CCTGTGGTTTCATTTACTCTAAACCTGTGATTCCTCTGAATTATTTTCATTTTAAAGAAATTGTATTTGT
TAAATATGTACTACAAACTTAGTAGTTGGAAGGGCTAATTCACTCCCAAAGAAGACAAGATATCCTTGAT
CTGTGGATCTACCACACACAAGGCTACTTCCCTGATTAGCAGAACTACACACCAGGGCCAGGGGTCAGAT
ATCCACTGACCTTTGGATGGTGCTACAAGCTAGTACCAGTTGAGCCAGATAAGGTAGAAGAGGCCAATAA
AGGAGAGAACACCAGCTTGTTACACCCTGTGAGCCTGCATGGGATGGATGACCCGGAGAGAGAAGTGTTA
GAGTGGAGGTTTGACAGCCGCCTAGCATTTCATCACGTGGCCCGAGAGCTGCATCCGGAGTACTTCAAGA
ACTGCTGATATCGAGCTTGCTACAAGGGACTTTCCGCTGGGGACTTTCCAGGGAGGCGTGGCCTGGGCGG
GACTGGGGAGTGGCGAGCCCTCAGATCCTGCATATAAGCAGCTGCTTTTTGCCTGTACTGGGTCTCTCTG
GTTAGACCAGATCTGAGCCTGGGAGCTCTCTGGCTAACTAGGGAACCCACTGCTTAAGCCTCAATAAAGC
TTGCCTTGAGTGCTTCAAGTAGTGTGTGCCCGTCTGTTGTGTGACTCTGGTAACTAGAGATCCCTCAGAC
CCTTTTAGTCAGTGTGGAAAATCTCTAGCAGTGGCGCCCGAACAGGGACTTGAAAGCGAAAGGGAAACCA
GAGGAGCTCTCTCGACGCAGGACTCGGCTTGCTGAAGCGCGCACGGCAAGAGGCGAGGGGCGGCGACTGG
TGAGTACGCCAAAAATTTTGACTAGCGGAGGCTAGAAGGAGAGAGATGGGTGCGAGAGCGTCAGTATTAA
GCGGGGGAGAATTAGATCGCGATGGGAAAAAATTCGGTTAAGGCCAGGGGGAAAGAAAAAATATAAATTA
AAACATATAGTATGGGCAAGCAGGGAGCTAGAACGATTCGCAGTTAATCCTGGCCTGTTAGAAACATCAG
AAGGCTGTAGACAAATACTGGGACAGCTACAACCATCCCTTCAGACAGGATCAGAAGAACTTAGATCATT
ATATAATACAGTAGCAACCCTCTATTGTGTGCATCAAAGGATAGAGATAAAAGACACCAAGGAAGCTTTA
GACAAGATAGAGGAAGAGCAAAACAAAAGTAAGACCACCGCACAGCAAGCGGCCGCTGATCTTCAGACCT
GGAGGAGGAGATATGAGGGACAATTGGAGAAGTGAATTATATAAATATAAAGTAGTAAAAATTGAACCAT
TAGGAGTAGCACCCACCAAGGCAAAGAGAAGAGTGGTGCAGAGAGAAAAAAGAGCAGTGGGAATAGGAGC
TTTGTTCCTTGGGTTCTTGGGAGCAGCAGGAAGCACTATGGGCGCAGCGTCAATGACGCTGACGGTACAG
GCCAGACAATTATTGTCTGGTATAGTGCAGCAGCAGAACAATTTGCTGAGGGCTATTGAGGCGCAACAGC
ATCTGTTGCAACTCACAGTCTGGGGCATCAAGCAGCTCCAGGCAAGAATCCTGGCTGTGGAAAGATACCT
AAAGGATCAACAGCTCCTGGGGATTTGGGGTTGCTCTGGAAAACTCATTTGCACCACTGCTGTGCCTTGG
AATGCTAGTTGGAGTAATAAATCTCTGGAACAGATTTGGAATCACACGACCTGGATGGAGTGGGACAGAG
AAATTAACAATTACACAAGCTTAATACACTCCTTAATTGAAGAATCGCAAAACCAGCAAGAAAAGAATGA
ACAAGAATTATTGGAATTAGATAAATGGGCAAGTTTGTGGAATTGGTTTAACATAACAAATTGGCTGTGG
TATATAAAATTATTCATAATGATAGTAGGAGGCTTGGTAGGTTTAAGAATAGTTTTTGCTGTACTTTCTA
TAGTGAATAGAGTTAGGCAGGGATATTCACCATTATCGTTTCAGACCCACCTCCCAACCCCGAGGGGACC
CGACAGGCCCGAAGGAATAGAAGAAGAAGGTGGAGAGAGAGACAGAGACAGATCCATTCGATTAGTGAAC
GGATCTCGACGGTATCGCCGAATTCACAAATGGCAGTATTCATCCACAATTTTAAAAGAAAAGGGGGGAT
TGGGGGGTACAGTGCAGGGGAAAGAATAGTAGACATAATAGCAACAGACATACAAACTAAAGAATTACAA
AAACAAATTACAAAAATTCAAAATTTTCGGGTTTATTACAGGGACAGCAGAGATCCACT
Features (pLannotate 1.2.2; 36 found; start..end, strand, type, name):
     22..103     -  polyA_signal   SV40 poly(A) signal: SV40 polyadenylation signal
    126..209     -  CDS            large T antigen (fragment): large T antigen from SV40 (simian virus 40)
    220..1530    -  CDS            SEPTIN7: SEPT7_HUMAN - Also known as CDC10, SEPT7. Experimental evidence at protein level: Swiss-Prot protein existence level 1. Filament-forming cytoskeletal GTPase. Required for normal organization of the actin cytoskeleton. Required for normal progress through mitosis. Involved in cytokinesis. Required for normal association of CENPE with the kinetochore. Plays a role in ciliogenesis and collective cell movements. Forms a filamentous structure with SEPTIN12, SEPTIN6, SEPTIN2 and probably SEPTIN4 at the sperm annulus which is required for the structural integrity and motility of the sperm tail during
   1582..1635    -  CDS            CyPet (fragment): cyan fluorescent protein optimized for FRET with YPet (Nguyen and Daugherty, 2005) mammalian codon-optimized
   1661..2048    +  promoter       bidirectional TRE promoter: Tet-responsive bidirectional promoter PTight-BI, consisting of seven tet operator sequences flanked on each side by the minimal CMV promoter
   2084..2137    +  CDS            Superfolder GFP (fragment): Superfolder GFP is a basic (constitutively fluorescent) green fluorescent protein published in 2005, derived from Aequorea victoria. It is reported to be a very rapidly-maturing weak dimer.
   2180..3490    +  CDS            SEPTIN7: SEPT7_HUMAN - Also known as CDC10, SEPT7. Experimental evidence at protein level: Swiss-Prot protein existence level 1. Filament-forming cytoskeletal GTPase. Required for normal organization of the actin cytoskeleton. Required for normal progress through mitosis. Involved in cytokinesis. Required for normal association of CENPE with the kinetochore. Plays a role in ciliogenesis and collective cell movements. Forms a filamentous structure with SEPTIN12, SEPTIN6, SEPTIN2 and probably SEPTIN4 at the sperm annulus which is required for the structural integrity and motility of the sperm tail during
   3516..4076    +  misc_feature   IRES: internal ribosome entry site (IRES) of the encephalomyocarditis virus (EMCV)
   4082..4783    +  CDS            TagBFP: monomeric blue fluorescent protein mammalian codon-optimized
   4785..4985    +  CDS            nef (fragment): NEF_HV1Z2 - Experimental evidence at protein level: Swiss-Prot protein existence level 1. Extracellular Nef protein targets CD4(+) T-lymphocytes for apoptosis by interacting with CXCR4 surface receptors. From Human immunodeficiency virus type 1 group M subtype D (isolate Z2/CDC-Z34) (HIV-1).
   4987..5018    +  LTR            3' LTR (ΔU3) (fragment): self-inactivating 3' long terminal repeat (LTR) from HIV-1
   5066..5246    +  LTR            5' LTR (truncated): truncated 5' long terminal repeat (LTR) from HIV-1
   6208..6306    -  CDS            TBC1D5 (fragment): TBCD5_HUMAN - Also known as KIAA0210. Experimental evidence at protein level: Swiss-Prot protein existence level 1. May act as a GTPase-activating protein (GAP) for Rab family protein(s). May act as a GAP for RAB7A. Can displace RAB7A and retromer CSC subcomplex from the endosomal membrane to the cytosol; at least retromer displacement seems to require its catalytic activity (PubMed:19531583, PubMed:20923837). Required for retrograde transport of cargo proteins from endosomes to the trans-Golgi network (TGN); the function seems to require its catalytic activity. Involved in regulation of autop
   6712..6991    +  CDS            TcR (fragment): tetracycline efflux protein; tet; confers resistance to tetracycline
   6992..7040    -  misc_feature   bom (fragment): basis of mobility region from pBR322
   7142..7177    -  CDS            rop (fragment): Rop protein, which maintains plasmids at low copy number; rop
   7272..7376    +  promoter       AmpR promoter: bla
   7377..8237    +  CDS            AmpR: β-lactamase; bla; confers resistance to ampicillin, carbenicillin, and related antibiotics
   8408..8996    +  rep_origin     ori: high-copy-number ColE1/pMB1/pBR322/pUC origin of replication
   9179..9235    +  CDS            lacI (fragment): lac repressor; lacI; The lac repressor binds to the lac operator to inhibit transcription in E. coli. This inhibition can be relieved by adding lactose or isopropyl-β-D-thiogalactopyranoside (IPTG).
   9242..9571    +  promoter       SV40 promoter: SV40 enhancer and early promoter
   9771..9890    +  CDS            gpt (fragment): XGPT_ECOLI - Also known as gpp, gxu. Experimental evidence at protein level: Swiss-Prot protein existence level 1. Purine salvage pathway enzyme that catalyzes the transfer of the ribosyl-5-phosphate group from 5-phospho-alpha-D-ribose 1- diphosphate (PRPP) to the N9 position of the 6-oxopurines guanine and xanthine to form the corresponding ribonucleotides GMP (guanosine 5'- monophosphate) and XMP (xanthosine 5'-monophosphate), with the release of PPi. To a lesser extent, also acts on hypoxanthine (PubMed:9100006, PubMed:3886014). Does not ribophosphorylate adenine (PubMed:3886014). From Esch
   9890..10225   +  CDS            gpt (fragment): XGPT_ECOLI - Also known as gpp, gxu. Experimental evidence at protein level: Swiss-Prot protein existence level 1. Purine salvage pathway enzyme that catalyzes the transfer of the ribosyl-5-phosphate group from 5-phospho-alpha-D-ribose 1- diphosphate (PRPP) to the N9 position of the 6-oxopurines guanine and xanthine to form the corresponding ribonucleotides GMP (guanosine 5'- monophosphate) and XMP (xanthosine 5'-monophosphate), with the release of PPi. To a lesser extent, also acts on hypoxanthine (PubMed:9100006, PubMed:3886014). Does not ribophosphorylate adenine (PubMed:3886014). From Esch
  10320..10625   +  CDS            frsA (fragment): FRSA_ECOLI - Also known as yafA. Experimental evidence at protein level: Swiss-Prot protein existence level 1. Catalyzes the hydrolysis of esters (PubMed:15808744). Displays esterase activity toward pNP-butyrate (PubMed:15808744). May stimulate mixed-acid fermentation by acting as a fermentation/respiration switch that down-regulates respiration and up- regulates fermentation rates (PubMed:15169777). From Escherichia coli (strain K12).
  10629..10703   +  CDS            small t antigen (fragment): SV40 (simian virus 40) small t antigen
  10705..10770   +  intron         small t intron: SV40 (simian virus 40) small t antigen intron
  10900..10920   +  CDS            SV40 NLS: nuclear localization signal of SV40 (simian virus 40) large T antigen
  11239..11322   +  CDS            large T antigen (fragment): large T antigen from SV40 (simian virus 40)
  11345..11479   +  polyA_signal   SV40 poly(A) signal: SV40 polyadenylation signal
  11646..11975   +  CDS            nef (fragment): NEF_HV1BR - Experimental evidence at protein level: Swiss-Prot protein existence level 1. Extracellular Nef protein targets CD4(+) T-lymphocytes for apoptosis by interacting with CXCR4 surface receptors (PubMed:14990729). From Human immunodeficiency virus type 1 group M subtype B (isolate BRU/LAI) (HIV-1).
  12023..12280   +  LTR            5' LTR (truncated): truncated 5' long terminal repeat (LTR) from HIV-1
  12327..12452   +  misc_feature   HIV-1 Ψ: packaging signal of human immunodeficiency virus type 1
  12436..12799   +  CDS            HIV-1 gag (fragment): gag protein from human immunodeficiency virus 1; gag
  12945..13178   +  misc_feature   RRE: The Rev response element (RRE) of HIV-1 allows for Rev-dependent mRNA export from the nucleus to the cytoplasm.
  13555..13655   +  CDS            Rev (fragment): human immunodeficiency virus 1 (HIV-1) Rev protein; rev; enhances nuclear export of unspliced and incompletely spliced viral mRNAs
  13700..13817   +  misc_feature   cPPT/CTS: central polypurine tract and central termination sequence of HIV-1
