[The description below was written by a language model from this plasmid's Addgene catalogue record and pLannotate feature annotations shown in this document.]
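Description:
pTRIP TRE BI_GFP11-14-SEPT7 Gmut1_GFP10-14-SEPT7 Gmut1 is a 13.8 kb HIV-1-based lentiviral transfer plasmid for mammalian co-expression of two differently tagged copies of a human SEPT7 mutant. It is maintained in E. coli through a high-copy ColE1/pUC-type origin and selected with ampicillin (AmpR). The viral portion carries a 5' LTR, the Ψ packaging signal with a partial gag sequence, the RRE for Rev-dependent RNA export, the cPPT/CTS element, and a self-inactivating ΔU3 3' LTR downstream of the cargo. The backbone outside the LTRs also retains an SV40 promoter followed by gpt fragments and SV40 small t intron and poly(A) sequences, along with other short vector remnants (TcR, rop, bom fragments).

The payload is built around a bidirectional Tet-responsive promoter, made of tet operator repeats flanked on each side by a minimal CMV promoter, so both arms are transcribed together when a Tet transactivator is present; no transactivator is annotated on this plasmid. Each arm encodes SEPT7 carrying W269A and H279D (named Gmut1), fused at its N terminus to a short GFP fragment, GFP10 on one copy and GFP11 on the other. The annotation software detects these as roughly 54 nt matches to superfolder GFP and CyPet. The reverse-strand arm ends in an SV40 poly(A) signal, while the forward arm continues into an EMCV IRES and TagBFP, giving a blue marker for expressing cells. GFP10 and GFP11 tags are the small strands used in tripartite split-GFP complementation, which reports proximity of the two tagged proteins when the remaining GFP fragment is supplied. The record does not spell out this assay, but the design is consistent with probing SEPT7–SEPT7 self-association and the effect of these mutations on it.
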