Addgene plasmid #180354: pTRIP TRE BI_GFP11-14-SEPT7 Gmut1_GFP10-14-SEPT7 Gmut1
Purpose: mammalian co-expression of human SEPT7 Gmut1 fused to GFP10 and of human SEPT7 Gmut1 fused to GFP11
Depositing lab: Manos Mavrakis. Publication: Human septins organize as octamer-based filaments and mediate actin-membrane anchoring in cells. Martins CS, Taveneau C, Castro-Linares G, Baibakov M, Buzhinsky N, Eroles M, Milanovic V, Omi S, Pedelacq JD, Iv F, Bouillard L, Llewellyn A, Gomes M, Belhabib M, Kuzmic M, Verdier-Pinard P, Lee S, Badache A, Kumar S, Chandre C, Brasselet S, Rico F, Rossier O, Koenderink GH, Wenger J, Cabantous S, Mavrakis M. J Cell Biol. 2023 Mar 6;222(3):e202203016. doi: 10.1083/jcb.202203016. Epub 2022 Dec 23. PubMed 36562751.
Backbone
  Vector backbone: pTRIP TRE BI
  Vector type: Mammalian Expression, Lentiviral
Growth in bacteria
  Bacterial resistance: Ampicillin, 100 μg/mL
  Growth temperature: 37°C
  Growth strain: NEB Stable
  Copy number: High Copy
Gene/Insert 1
  Gene/Insert name: SEPTIN7 (alt name: SEPT7)
  Species: H. sapiens (human)
  Mutation: SEPT7 W269A, H279D
  Entrez Gene: SEPTIN7 (a.k.a. CDC10, CDC3, NBLA02942, SEPT7, SEPT7A)
  Promoter: bidirectional TRE
  Tag / fusion protein: GFP10 (N terminal on insert)
  Cloning method: Gibson Cloning
  Sequencing primers: 5′ n/a
Gene/Insert 2
  Gene/Insert name: SEPTIN7 (alt name: SEPT7)
  Species: H. sapiens (human)
  Mutation: SEPT7 W269A, H279D
  Entrez Gene: SEPTIN7 (a.k.a. CDC10, CDC3, NBLA02942, SEPT7, SEPT7A)
  Promoter: bidirectional TRE
  Tag / fusion protein: GFP11 (N terminal on insert)
  Cloning method: Gibson Cloning
  Sequencing primers: 5′ n/a
Gene/Insert 3
  Gene/Insert name: IRES-TagBFP
Terms and licenses: Academic/Nonprofit Terms; Industry Terms: Not Available to Industry
Depositor comments: Please visit https://doi.org/10.1101/2022.02.23.481653 for bioRxiv preprint.
How to cite: pTRIP TRE BI_GFP11-14-SEPT7 Gmut1_GFP10-14-SEPT7 Gmut1 was a gift from Manos Mavrakis (Addgene plasmid # 180354 ; http://n2t.net/addgene:180354 ; RRID:Addgene_180354)
